>Addgene plasmid #241502 | pMIHP-16271 Flag.Ollas.VSVG | addgene full sequence | sequence record 481850 | Addgene NGS Result
TTTTCCCAGTCACGACGTTGTAAAACGACGGCGCAAGGAATGGTGCATGCAAGGAGATGGCGCCCAACAG
TCCCCCGGCCACGGGGCCTGCCACCATACCCACGCCGAAACAAGCGCTCATGAGCCCGAAGTGGCGAGCC
CGATCTTCCCCATCGGTGATGTCGGCGATATAGGCGCCAGCAACCGCACCTGTGGCGCCGGTGATGCCGG
CCACGATGCGTCCGGCGTAGAGGCGATTAGTCCAATTTGTTAAAGACAGGATATCAGTGGTCCAGGCTCT
AGTTTTGACTCAACAATATCACCAGCTGAAGCCTATAGAGTACGAGCCATAGATAAAATAAAAGATTTTA
TTTAGTCTCCAGAAAAAGGGGGGAATGAAAGACCCCACCTGTAGGTTTGGCAAGCTAGCTTAAGTAACGC
CATTTTGCAAGGCATGGAAAATACATAACTGAGAATAGAGAAGTTCAGATCAAGGTTAGGAACAGAGAGA
CAGCAGAATATGGGCCAAACAGGATATCTGTGGTAAGCAGTTCCTGCCCCGGCTCAGGGCCAAGAACAGA
TGGTCCCCAGATGCGGTCCCGCCCTCAGCAGTTTCTAGAGAACCATCAGATGTTTCCAGGGTGCCCCAAG
GACCTGAAATGACCCTGTGCCTTATTTGAACTAACCAATCAGTTCGCTTCTCGCTTCTGTTCGCGCGCTT
CTGCTCCCCGAGCTCAATAAAAGAGCCCACAACCCCTCACTCGGCGCGCCAGTCCTCCGATAGACTGCGT
CGCCCGGGTACCCGTATTCCCAATAAAGCCTCTTGCTGTTTGCATCCGAATCGTGGACTCGCTGATCCTT
GGGAGGGTCTCCTCAGATTGATTGACTGCCCACCTCGGGGGTCTTTCATTTGGAGGTTCCACCGAGATTT
GGAGACCCCTGCCCAGGGACCACCGACCCCCCCGCCGGGAGGTAAGCTGGCCAGCGGTCGTTTCGTGTCT
GTCTCTGTCTTTGTGCGTGTTTGTGCCGGCATCTAATGTTTGCGCCTGCGTCTGTACTAGTTAGCTAACT
AGCTCTGTATCTGGCGGACCCGTGGTGGAACTGACGAGTTCTGAACACCCGGCCGCAACCCTGGGAGACG
TCCCAGGGACTTTGGGGGCCGTTTTTGTGGCCCGACCTGAGGAAGGGAGTCGATGTGGAATCCGACCCCG
TCAGGATATGTGGTTCTGGTAGGAGACGAGAACCTAAAACAGTTCCCGCCTCCGTCTGAATTTTTGCTTT
CGGTTTGGAACCGAAGCCGCGCGTCTTGTCTGCTGCAGCGCTGCAGCATCGTTCTGTGTTGTCTCTGTCT
GACTGTGTTTCTGTATTTGTCTGAAAATTAGGGCCAGACTGTTACCACTCCCTTAAGTTTGACCTTAGGT
CACTGGAAAGATGTCGAGCGGATCGCTCACAACCAGTCGGTAGATGTCAAGAAGAGACGTTGGGTTACCT
TCTGCTCTGCAGAATGGCCAACCTTTAACGTCGGATGGCCGCGAGACGGCACCTTTAACCGAGACCTCAT
CACCCAGGTTAAGATCAAGGTCTTTTCACCTGGCCCGCATGGACACCCAGACCAGGTCCCCTACATCGTG
ACCTGGGAAGCCTTGGCTTTTGACCCCCCTCCCTGGGTCAAGCCCTTTGTACACCCTAAGCCTCCGCCTC
CTCTTCCTCCATCCGCCCCGTCTCTCCCCCTTGAACCTCCTCGTTCGACCCCGCCTCGATCCTCCCTTTA
TCCAGCCCTCACTCCTTCTCTAGGCGCCGGAATTCCGAACAGTCTTCCGTAATAGAAGACACAAGGCTCG
AGCGGGATCAATTCCGCCCCCCCCCTAACGTTACTGGCCGAAGCCGCTTGGAATAAGGCCGGTGTGCGTT
TGTCTATATGTTATTTTCCACCATATTGCCGTCTTTTGGCAATGTGAGGGCCCGGAAACCTGGCCCTGTC
TTCTTGACGAGCATTCCTAGGGGTCTTTCCCCTCTCGCCAAAGGAATGCAAGGTCTGTTGAATGTCGTGA
AGGAAGCAGTTCCTCTGGAAGCTTCTTGAAGACAAACAACGTCTGTAGCGACCCTTTGCAGGCAGCGGAA
CCCCCCACCTGGCGACAGGTGCCTCTGCGGCCAAAAGCCACGTGTATAAGATACACCTGCAAAGGCGGCA
CAACCCCAGTGCCACGTTGTGAGTTGGATAGTTGTGGAAAGAGTCAAATGGCTCTCCTCAAGCGTATTCA
ACAAGGGGCTGAAGGATGCCCAGAAGGTACCCCATTGTATGGGATCTGATCTGGGGCCTCGGTGCACATG
CTTTACATGTGTTTAGTCGAGGTTAAAAAAACGTCTAGGCCCCCCGAACCACGGGGACGTGGTTTTCCTT
TGAAAAACACGATAATACCATGCCAGAGCCTTCTAAGTCTGCACCAGCCCCTAAGAAGGGATCTAAGAAA
GCCATCTCTAAGGCGCAGAAGAAGGATGGCAAGAAGCGCAAGCGCAGCCGCAAGGAGAGCTATTCGGTGT
ACGTGTACAAGGTGCTGAAGCAAGTGCACCCCGACACCGGCATCTCCTCCAAGGCCATGGGCATCATGAA
CTCGTTCGTGAACGACATCTTCGAGCGCATCGCGAGCGAGGCGTCCCGCCTGGCGCATTACAACAAGCGC
TCGACCATCACGTCCCGGGAGATCCAGACGGCCGTGCGCCTGCTGCTGCCCGGGGAGCTGGCCAAGCACG
CCGTGTCGGAGGGCACTAAGGCCGTCACCAAGTACACCAGCTCCAAGGACCCACCGGTCGCCACCGGATC
CACGGTCGCCACCATGGGCGACTACAAAGACGATGACGACAAGGGAGGAGGCGGGGGAGGGAGCGGCTTC
GCCAACGAGCTGGGCCCCAGGCTGATGGGCAAGTGCGGAGGAGGCGGGGGAGGGTATACAGATATCGAAA
TGAATAGACTCGGAAAGGGCATGCTGATGGTGTAAGCGGCCGCGACTCTAGAGTCGACCTGCAGGCATGC
AAGCTTCAGGTAGCCGGCTAACGTTAACAACCGGTACCTCTAGAACTATAGCTAGCATGCGCAAATTTAA
AGCGCTGATATCGATAAAATAAAAGATTTTATTTAGTCTCCAGAAAAAGGGGGGAATGAAAGACCCCACC
TGTAGGTTTGGCAAGCTAGCTTAAGTAACGCCATTTTGCAAGGCATGGAAAATACATAACTGAGAATAGA
GAAGTTCAGATCAAGGTTAGGAACAGAGAGACAGCAGAATATGGGCCAAACAGGATATCTGTGGTAAGCA
GTTCCTGCCCCGGCTCAGGGCCAAGAACAGATGGTCCCCAGATGCGGTCCCGCCCTCAGCAGTTTCTAGA
GAACCATCAGATGTTTCCAGGGTGCCCCAAGGACCTGAAATGACCCTGTGCCTTATTTGAACTAACCAAT
CAGTTCGCTTCTCGCTTCTGTTCGCGCGCTTCTGCTCCCCGAGCTCAATAAAAGAGCCCACAACCCCTCA
CTCGGCGCGCCAGTCCTCCGATAGACTGCGTCGCCCGGGTACCCGTGTATCCAATAAACCCTCTTGCAGT
TGCATCCGACTTGTGGTCTCGCTGTTCCTTGGGAGGGTCTCCTCTGAGTGATTGACTACCCGTCAGCGGG
GGTCTTTCATGGGTAACAGTTTCTTGAAGTTGGAGAACAACATTCTGAGGGTAGGAGTCGAATATTAAGT
AATCCTGACTCAATTAGCCACTGTTTTGAATCCACATACTCCAATACTCCTGAAATAGTTCATTATGGAC
AGCGCAGAAAGAGCTGGGGAGAATTGTGAAATTGTTATCCGCTCACAATTCCACACAACATACGAGCCGG
AAGCATAAAGTGTAAAGCCTGGGGTGCCTAATGAGTGAGCTAACTCACATTAATTGCGTTGCGCTCACTG
CCCGCTTTCCAGTCGGGAAACCTGTCGTGCCAGCTGCATTAATGAATCGGCCAACGCGCGGGGAGAGGCG
GTTTGCGTATTGGGCGCTCTTCCGCTTCCTCGCTCACTGACTCGCTGCGCTCGGTCGTTCGGCTGCGGCG
AGCGGTATCAGCTCACTCAAAGGCGGTAATACGGTTATCCACAGAATCAGGGGATAACGCAGGAAAGAAC
ATGTGAGCAAAAGGCCAGCAAAAGGCCAGGAACCGTAAAAAGGCCGCGTTGCTGGCGTTTTTCCATAGGC
TCCGCCCCCCTGACGAGCATCACAAAAATCGACGCTCAAGTCAGAGGTGGCGAAACCCGACAGGACTATA
AAGATACCAGGCGTTTCCCCCTGGAAGCTCCCTCGTGCGCTCTCCTGTTCCGACCCTGCCGCTTACCGGA
TACCTGTCCGCCTTTCTCCCTTCGGGAAGCGTGGCGCTTTCTCATAGCTCACGCTGTAGGTATCTCAGTT
CGGTGTAGGTCGTTCGCTCCAAGCTGGGCTGTGTGCACGAACCCCCCGTTCAGCCCGACCGCTGCGCCTT
ATCCGGTAACTATCGTCTTGAGTCCAACCCGGTAAGACACGACTTATCGCCACTGGCAGCAGCCACTGGT
AACAGGATTAGCAGAGCGAGGTATGTAGGCGGTGCTACAGAGTTCTTGAAGTGGTGGCCTAACTACGGCT
ACACTAGAAGAACAGTATTTGGTATCTGCGCTCTGCTGAAGCCAGTTACCTTCGGAAAAAGAGTTGGTAG
CTCTTGATCCGGCAAACAAACCACCGCTGGTAGCGGTGGTTTTTTTGTTTGCAAGCAGCAGATTACGCGC
AGAAAAAAAGGATCTCAAGAAGATCCTTTGATCTTTTCTACGGGGTCTGACGCTCAGTGGAACGAAAACT
CACGTTAAGGGATTTTGGTCATGAGATTATCAAAAAGGATCTTCACCTAGATCCTTTTAAATTAAAAATG
AAGTTTTAAATCAATCTAAAGTATATATGAGTAAACTTGGTCTGACAGTTACCAATGCTTAATCAGTGAG
GCACCTATCTCAGCGATCTGTCTATTTCGTTCATCCATAGTTGCCTGACTCCCCGTCGTGTAGATAACTA
CGATACGGGAGGGCTTACCATCTGGCCCCAGTGCTGCAATGATACCGCGAGACCCACGCTCACCGGCTCC
AGATTTATCAGCAATAAACCAGCCAGCCGGAAGGGCCGAGCGCAGAAGTGGTCCTGCAACTTTATCCGCC
TCCATCCAGTCTATTAATTGTTGCCGGGAAGCTAGAGTAAGTAGTTCGCCAGTTAATAGTTTGCGCAACG
TTGTTGCCATTGCTACAGGCATCGTGGTGTCACGCTCGTCGTTTGGTATGGCTTCATTCAGCTCCGGTTC
CCAACGATCAAGGCGAGTTACATGATCCCCCATGTTGTGCAAAAAAGCGGTTAGCTCCTTCGGTCCTCCG
ATCGTTGTCAGAAGTAAGTTGGCCGCAGTGTTATCACTCATGGTTATGGCAGCACTGCATAATTCTCTTA
CTGTCATGCCATCCGTAAGATGCTTTTCTGTGACTGGTGAGTACTCAACCAAGTCATTCTGAGAATAGTG
TATGCGGCGACCGAGTTGCTCTTGCCCGGCGTCAATACGGGATAATACCGCGCCACATAGCAGAACTTTA
AAAGTGCTCATCATTGGAAAACGTTCTTCGGGGCGAAAACTCTCAAGGATCTTACCGCTGTTGAGATCCA
GTTCGATGTAACCCACTCGTGCACCCAACTGATCTTCAGCATCTTTTACTTTCACCAGCGTTTCTGGGTG
AGCAAAAACAGGAAGGCAAAATGCCGCAAAAAAGGGAATAAGGGCGACACGGAAATGTTGAATACTCATA
CTCTTCCTTTTTCAATATTATTGAAGCATTTATCAGGGTTATTGTCTCATGAGCGGATACATATTTGAAT
GTATTTAGAAAAATAAACAAATAGGGGTTCCGCGCACATTTCCCCGAAAAGTGCCACCTGACGTCTAAGA
AACCATTATTATCATGACATTAACCTATAAAAATAGGCGTATCACGAGGCCCTTTCGTCTCGCGCGTTTC
GGTGATGACGGTGAAAACCTCTGACACATGCAGCTCCCGGAGACGGTCACAGCTTGTCTGTAAGCGGATG
CCGGGAGCAGACAAGCCCGTCAGGGCGCGTCAGCGGGTGTTGGCGGGTGTCGGGGCTGGCTTAACTATGC
GGCATCAGAGCAGATTGTACTGAGAGTGCACCATATGCGGTGTGAAATACCGCACAGATGCGTAAGGAGA
AAATACCGCATCAGGCGCCATTCGCCATTCAGGCTGCGCAACTGTTGGGAAGGGCGATCGGTGCGGGCCT
CTTCGCTATTACGCCAGCTGGCGAAAGGGGGATGTGCTGCAAGGCGATTAAGTTGGGTAACGCCAGGG
Features (pLannotate 1.2.2; 19 found; start..end, strand, type, name):
     32..233     -  CDS            TcR (fragment): tetracycline efflux protein; tet; confers resistance to tetracycline
    234..332     +  CDS            env (fragment): murine leukemia virus gPr80 envelope polyprotein precursor; env; proteolytically cleaved into gp70SU and p15TM subunits
    374..890     +  LTR            5' LTR: 5' long terminal repeat from murine embryonic stem cell virus
    954..1295    +  misc_feature   MESV Ψ: packaging signal of murine embryonic stem cell virus
   1362..1778    +  CDS            gag (truncated): truncated Moloney murine leukemia virus (MMLV) gag gene lacking the start codon
   1837..2397    +  misc_feature   IRES: internal ribosome entry site (IRES) of the encephalomyocarditis virus (EMCV)
   2400..2777    +  CDS            H2bc3: H2B1B_MOUSE - Also known as Hist1h2bb Experimental evidence at protein level: Swiss-Prot protein existence level 1. Core component of nucleosome. Nucleosomes wrap and compact DNA into chromatin, limiting DNA accessibility to the cellular machineries which require DNA as a template. Histones thereby play a central role in transcription regulation, DNA repair, DNA replication and chromosomal stability. DNA accessibility is regulated via a complex set of post-translational modifications of histones, also called histone code, and nucleosome remodeling. From Mus musculus (Mouse).
   2986..3016    +  misc_feature   MCS (fragment): pUC18/19 multiple cloning site
   3136..3650    +  LTR            3' LTR: 3' long terminal repeat from murine embryonic stem cell virus
   3812..3828    -  protein_bind   lac operator: The lac repressor binds to the lac operator to inhibit transcription in E. coli. This inhibition can be relieved by adding lactose or isopropyl-β-D-thiogalactopyranoside (IPTG). lac repressor encoded by lacI
   3836..3866    -  promoter       lac promoter: promoter for the E. coli lac operon
   3881..3902    -  protein_bind   CAP binding site: CAP binding activates transcription in the presence of cAMP. E. coli catabolite activator protein
   3915..4007    -  CDS            lacI (fragment): lac repressor; lacI; The lac repressor binds to the lac operator to inhibit transcription in E. coli. This inhibition can be relieved by adding lactose or isopropyl-β-D-thiogalactopyranoside (IPTG).
   4190..4778    -  rep_origin     ori: high-copy-number ColE1/pMB1/pBR322/pUC origin of replication
   4949..5809    -  CDS            AmpR: β-lactamase; bla; confers resistance to ampicillin, carbenicillin, and related antibiotics
   5810..5914    -  promoter       AmpR promoter: bla
   6009..6044    +  CDS            rop (fragment): Rop protein, which maintains plasmids at low copy number; rop
   6146..6245    +  misc_feature   bom (fragment): basis of mobility region from pBR322
   6251..32      -  CDS            lacZα (fragment) (across the origin): LacZα fragment of β-galactosidase; lacZ fragment
