[The description below was written by a language model from this plasmid's Addgene catalogue record and pLannotate feature annotations shown in this document.]
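Description:
pMIHP-16271 Flag.Ollas.VSVG is an empty-backbone gammaretroviral transfer vector from the "Flow Code" series. According to the record, the pMIHP backbone was built from pMIGII by replacing the GFP reporter with histone-linked epitope tags, using material derived from Pro-Code vectors. The plasmid is propagated in E. coli through a high-copy ColE1/pUC-type origin and selected with ampicillin via the β-lactamase gene. Recombination-deficient "stable" strains are recommended, as is usual for plasmids carrying repeated LTRs. Fragments of TcR, lacI, lacZα, rop and bom annotated in the backbone appear to be non-functional cloning remnants.

The viral cassette is flanked by 5' and 3' long terminal repeats of murine embryonic stem cell virus, with the MESV Ψ packaging signal and a truncated, start-codon-less MMLV gag region that promote encapsidation of the genomic transcript when packaging functions are provided in trans. No separate internal promoter is annotated, so expression presumably comes from the 5' LTR. Downstream of gag lies an EMCV IRES followed directly by a mouse histone H2B (H2bc3) coding sequence. The catalogue lists Flag, Ollas and VSVG tags. They are not individually annotated in the feature table, but they are presumably fused to the histone, giving a nuclear-localised epitope combination that can be read out by antibody staining and flow cytometry.

No insert is present, and a gene of interest would normally be placed upstream of the IRES so that it is co-expressed with the barcode reporter, although the exact cloning sites are not stated. Each epitope combination in such a series marks a distinct construct, allowing pooled, multiplexed analysis of transduced cells. The record notes that the plasmid is intended for use "with mRNAs" but does not elaborate.
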