Addgene plasmid #241502: pMIHP-16271 Flag.Ollas.VSVG
Purpose: (Empty Backbone) Flag.Ollas.VSVG Flow Code Plasmid This plasmid is to be used with mRNAs.
Depositing lab: Adrian Liston. Depositing organization: Babraham Institute.
Backbone
  Vector backbone: p.MIHP — made from p.MIGII with the GFP element being replaced with the histone epitopes
  Vector type: Retroviral
  Tag / fusion protein: Flag; Ollas; VSVG
Growth in bacteria
  Bacterial resistance: Ampicillin, 100 μg/mL
  Growth temperature: 30°C
  Growth strain: NEB Stable
  Copy number: Unknown
Gene/Insert
  Gene/Insert name: None
Resource information
  A portion of this plasmid was derived from a plasmid made by: The plasmids were generated using pro-code vectors received from Dr Brian Brown at Mount Sinai and we have their permission via email for these to be deposited.
Terms and licenses: Academic/Nonprofit Terms; Industry Terms: Not Available to Industry
Depositor comments: Any stbl competent cell strain can be used for growing this plasmid.
How to cite: pMIHP-16271 Flag.Ollas.VSVG was a gift from Adrian Liston (Addgene plasmid # 241502 ; http://n2t.net/addgene:241502 ; RRID:Addgene_241502)
